>Addgene plasmid #119739 | pCAG PSAM4 GlyR IRES EGFP | depositor full sequence | sequence record 226628 | pCAG PSAM4 GlyR IRES EGFP sequence 8544 bps
GTCGACATTGATTATTGACTAGTTATTAATAGTAATCAATTACGGGGTCATTAGTTCATAGCCCATATAT
GGAGTTCCGCGTTACATAACTTACGGTAAATGGCCCGCCTGGCTGACCGCCCAACGACCCCCGCCCATTG
ACGTCAATAATGACGTATGTTCCCATAGTAACGCCAATAGGGACTTTCCATTGACGTCAATGGGTGGACT
ATTTACGGTAAACTGCCCACTTGGCAGTACATCAAGTGTATCATATGCCAAGTACGCCCCCTATTGACGT
CAATGACGGTAAATGGCCCGCCTGGCATTATGCCCAGTACATGACCTTATGGGACTTTCCTACTTGGCAG
TACATCTACGTATTAGTCATCGCTATTACCATGGGTCGAGGTGAGCCCCACGTTCTGCTTCACTCTCCCC
ATCTCCCCCCCCTCCCCACCCCCAATTTTGTATTTATTTATTTTTTAATTATTTTGTGCAGCGATGGGGG
CGGGGGGGGGGGGGGCGCGCGCCAGGCGGGGCGGGGCGGGGGCGAGGGCGGGGCGGGGCGAGGCGGAGAG
GTGCGGCGGCAGCCAATCAGAGCGGCGCGCTCCGAAAGTTTCCTTTTATGGCGAGGCGGCGGCGGCGGCG
GCCCTATAAAAAGCGAAGCGCGCGGCGGGCGGGAGTCGCTGCGTTGCCTTCGCCCCGTGCCCCGCTCCGC
GCCGCCTCGCGCCGCCCGCCCCGGCTCTGACTGACCGCGTTACTCCCACAGGTGAGCGGGCGGGACGGCC
CTTCTCCTCCGGGCTGTAATTAGCGCTTGGTTTAATGACGGCTCGTTTCTTTTCTGTGGCTGCGTGAAAG
CCTTAAAGGGCTCCGGGAGGGCCCTTTGTGCGGGGGGGAGCGGCTCGGGGGGTGCGTGCGTGTGTGTGTG
CGTGGGGAGCGCCGCGTGCGGCCCGCGCTGCCCGGCGGCTGTGAGCGCTGCGGGCGCGGCGCGGGGCTTT
GTGCGCTCCGCGTGTGCGCGAGGGGAGCGCGGCCGGGGGCGGTGCCCCGCGGTGCGGGGGGGCTGCGAGG
GGAACAAAGGCTGCGTGCGGGGTGTGTGCGTGGGGGGGTGAGCAGGGGGTGTGGGCGCGGCGGTCGGGCT
GTAACCCCCCCCTGCACCCCCCTCCCCGAGTTGCTGAGCACGGCCCGGCTTCGGGTGCGGGGCTCCGTGC
GGGGCGTGGCGCGGGGCTCGCCGTGCCGGGCGGGGGGTGGCGGCAGGTGGGGGTGCCGGGCGGGGCGGGG
CCGCCTCGGGCCGGGGAGGGCTCGGGGGAGGGGCGCGGCGGCCCCGGAGCGCCGGCGGCTGTCGAGGCGC
GGCGAGCCGCAGCCATTGCCTTTTATGGTAATCGTGCGAGAGGGCGCAGGGACTTCCTTTGTCCCAAATC
TGGCGGAGCCGAAATCTGGGAGGCGCCGCCGCACCCCCTCTAGCGGGCGCGGGCGAAGCGGTGCGGCGCC
GGCAGGAAGGAAATGGGCGGGGAGGGCCTTCGTGCGTCGCCGCGCCGCCGTCCCCTTCTCCATCTCCAGC
CTCGGGGCTGCCGCAGGGGGACGGCTGCCTTCGGGGGGGACGGGGCAGGGCGGGGTTCGGCTTCTGGCGT
GTGACCGGCGGCTCTAGAGCCTCTGCTAACCATGTTCATGCCTTCTTCTTTTTCCTACAGCTCCTGGGCA
ACGTGCTGGTTATTGTGCTGTCTCATCATTTTGGCAAAGAATTCGGTACCGCGGGCCCGGCGCGCCAGCT
GGATATCTCCGGACCCGGGCTAGCGCCACCATGCGCTGTTCTCCAGGCGGCGTGTGGCTCGCCCTGGCTG
CTTCCCTTCTGCACGTTAGCCTGCAGGGTGAGTTCCAGCGCAAACTGTATAAGGAGCTTGTTAAGAATTA
TAACCCCCTGGAGCGGCCGGTCGCAAATGATTCCCAGCCACTGACAGTGTACTTCAGCCTCTCCTTGCTG
CAGATCATGGACGTGGATGAAAAGAACCAGGTGCTGACCACTAATATTTGGTTGCAGATGTCCTGGACCG
ATCACTACTTGCAGTGGAATGTGAGCGAATACCCAGGTGTAAAGACTGTAAGATTCCCTGACGGCCAAAT
CTGGAAACCAGATATCCTGCTGTACAACAGCGCAGACGAAAGGTTTGATGCAACATTTCACACCAACGTG
GGAGTCAATTCTTCAGGCCACTGCCTGTACCTGCCCCCTGGAATCTTCAAGTCCTCATGCTATATCGACG
TCCGCTGGTTTCCCTTCGACGTCCAGCACTGCAAACTCAAATTCGGGAGCTGGAGCTACGGCGGATGGAG
CCTGGATCTGCAAATGCAGGAGGCTGACATCTCTGGTTACATCCCGAATGGGGAGTGGGACCTTGTGGGA
ATCCCCGGTAAAAGAAGCGAGCGATTTTATGAATGCTGCAAAGAGCCCTTCCCAGATGTCACCTTCACAG
TGACCATGCGGAGACGCATGGGTTATTATCTGATCCAAATGTATATCCCAAGCTTGCTTATAGTGATTTT
GTCATGGATCTCCTTCTGGATTAATATGGACGCCGCTCCAGCTAGGGTCGGACTGGGCATCACCACAGTG
CTGACAATGACTACTCAGAGCTCAGGCAGCCGAGCCAGCTTGCCCAAGGTTTCTTACGTGAAGGCCATCG
ATATCTGGATGGCTGTCTGCCTTCTGTTTGTCTTCAGCGCACTGCTGGAATACGCCGCTGTCAATTTTGT
GTCTCGACAGCATAAAGAGCTGTTGCGGTTCAGAAGAAAACGACGCCACCACAAAGAGGATGAGGCAGGA
GAAGGACGCTTCAACTTTAGCGCCTATGGTATGGGACCTGCTTGCCTCCAGGCTAAAGACGGAATTTCCG
TGAAGGGAGCCAACAATAGCAACACAACCAACCCACCCCCTGCTCCATCTAAGAGCCCGGAGGAAATGCG
CAAACTCTTTATTCAGAGAGCGAAAAAGATCGACAAAATCTCCCGGATCGGATTCCCCATGGCTTTCCTG
ATTTTCAACATGTTTTATTGGATCATCTACAAGATTGTGCGAAGGGAGGACGTACACAACCAGTAAGCGG
CCGCAATTCCCCCCGCCCCCCCCCCCCCCCCCTCTCCCTCCCCCCCCCCTAACGTTACTGGCCGAAGCCG
CTTGGAATAAGGCCGGTGTGCGTTTGTCTATATGTTATTTTCCACCATATTGCCGTCTTTTGGCAATGTG
AGGGCCCGGAAACCTGGCCCTGTCTTCTTGACGAGCATTCCTAGGGGTCTTTCCCCTCTCGCCAAAGGAA
TGCAAGGTCTGTTGAATGTCGTGAAGGAAGCAGTTCCTCTGGAAGCTTCTTGAAGACAAACAACGTCTGT
AGCGACCCTTTGCAGGCAGCGGAACCCCCCACCTGGCGACAGGTGCCTCTGCGGCCAAAAGCCACGTGTA
TAAGATACACCTGCAAAGGCGGCACAACCCCAGTGCCACGTTGTGAGTTGGATAGTTGTGGAAAGAGTCA
AATGGCTCTCCTAAGCGTATTCAACAAGGGGCTGAAGGATGCCCAGAAGGTACCCCATTGTATGGGATCT
GATCTGGGGCCTCGGTGCACATGCTTTACATGTGTTTAGTCGAGGTTAAAAAAACGTCTAGGCCCCCCGA
ACCACGGGGACGTGGTTTTCCTTTGAAAAACACGATGATAATATGGCCACAACCATGGGGGATCCGGTGA
GCAAGGGCGAGGAGCTGTTCACCGGGGTGGTGCCCATCCTGGTCGAGCTGGACGGCGACGTAAACGGCCA
CAAGTTCAGCGTGTCCGGCGAGGGCGAGGGCGATGCCACCTACGGCAAGCTGACCCTGAAGTTCATCTGC
ACCACCGGCAAGCTGCCCGTGCCCTGGCCCACCCTCGTGACCACCCTGACCTACGGCGTGCAGTGCTTCA
GCCGCTACCCCGACCACATGAAGCAGCACGACTTCTTCAAGTCCGCCATGCCCGAAGGCTACGTCCAGGA
GCGCACCATCTTCTTCAAGGACGACGGCAACTACAAGACCCGCGCCGAGGTGAAGTTCGAGGGCGACACC
CTGGTGAACCGCATCGAGCTGAAGGGCATCGACTTCAAGGAGGACGGCAACATCCTGGGGCACAAGCTGG
AGTACAACTACAACAGCCACAACGTCTATATCATGGCCGACAAGCAGAAGAACGGCATCAAGGTGAACTT
CAAGATCCGCCACAACATCGAGGACGGCAGCGTGCAGCTCGCCGACCACTACCAGCAGAACACCCCCATC
GGCGACGGCCCCGTGCTGCTGCCCGACAACCACTACCTGAGCACCCAGTCCAAGCTGAGCAAAGACCCCA
ACGAGAAGCGCGATCACATGGTCCTGCTGGAGTTCGTGACCGCCGCCGGGATCACTCTCGGCATGGACGA
GCTGTACAAGTAATCTAGAGTCGAGGTACCGATGAATAGCTAAGGTCGAGGCCGCAGGTAAGTATCAAGG
TTACAAGACAGGTTTAAGGAGACCAATAGAAACTGGGCTTGTCGAGACAGAGAAGACTCTTGCGTTTCTG
ATAGGCACCTATTGGTCTTACTGACATCCACTTTGCCTTTCTCTCCACAGGTGTCGACAATCAACCTCTG
GATTACAAAATTTGTGAAAGATTGACTGGTATTCTTAACTATGTTGCTCCTTTTACGCTATGTGGATACG
CTGCTTTAATGCCTTTGTATCATGCTATTGCTTCCCGTATGGCTTTCATTTTCTCCTCCTTGTATAAATC
CTGGTTGCTGTCTCTTTATGAGGAGTTGTGGCCCGTTGTCAGGCAACGTGGCGTGGTGTGCACTGTGTTT
GCTGACGCAACCCCCACTGGTTGGGGCATTGCCACCACCTGTCAGCTCCTTTCCGGGACTTTCGCTTTCC
CCCTCCCTATTGCCACGGCGGAACTCATCGCCGCCTGCCTTGCCCGCTGCTGGACAGGGGCTCGGCTGTT
GGGCACTGACAATTCCGTGGTGTTGTCGGGGAAGCTGACGTCCTTTCCATGGCTGCTCGCCTGTGTTGCC
ACCTGGATTCTGCGCGGGACGTCCTTCTGCTACGTCCCTTCGGCCCTCAATCCAGCGGACCTTCCTTCCC
GCGGCCTGCTGCCGGCTCTGCGGCCTCTTCCGCGTCTTCGCCTTCGCCCTCAGACGAGTCGGATCTCCCT
TTGGGCCGCCTCCCCGCCTGGAATTCGAGCTCGGTACGATCAGCCTCGACTGTGCCTTCTAGTTGCCAGC
CATCTGTTGTTTGCCCCTCCCCCGTGCCTTCCTTGACCCTGGAAGGTGCCACTCCCACTGTCCTTTCCTA
ATAAAATGAGGAAATTGCATCGCATTGTCTGAGTAGGTGTCATTCTATTCTGGGGGGTGGGGTGGGGCAG
GACAGCAAGGGGGAGGATTGGGAAGACAATAGCAGGCCAGCTTTTGTTCCCTTTAGGGTTAATTGCGCGC
TTGGCGCTAATCATGGTCATAGCTGTTTCCACTCCTCAGGTGCAGGCTGCCTATCAGAAGGTGGTGGCTG
GTGTGGCCAATGCCCTGGCTCACAAATACCACTGAGATCTTTTTCCCTCTGCCAAAAATTATGGGGACAT
CATGAAGCCCCTTGAGCATCTGACTTCTGGCTAATAAAGGAAATTTATTTTCATTGCAATAGTGTGTTGG
AATTTTTTGTGTCTCTCACTCGGAAGGACATATGGGAGGGCAAATCATTTAAAACATCAGAATGAGTATT
TGGTTTAGAGTTTGGCAACATATGCCATATGCTGGCTGCCATGAACAAAGGTGGCTATAAAGAGGTCATC
AGTATATGAAACAGCCCCCTGCTGTCCATTCCTTATTCCATAGAAAAGCCTTGACTTGAGGTTAGATTTT
TTTTTATATTTTGTTTGTGTTATTTTTTTCTTTAACATCCCTAAAATTTTCCTTACATGTTTTACTAGCC
AGATTTTTCCTCCTCTCCTGACTACTCCCAGTCATAGCTGTCCCTCTTCTCTTATGAAGATCCCTCGACC
TGCAGCCCAAGCTTGGCGTAATCATGGTCATAGCTGTTTCCTGTGTGAAATTGTTATCCGCTCACAATTC
CACACAACATACGAGCCGGAAGCATAAAGTGTAAAGCCTGGGGTGCCTAATGAGTGAGCTAACTCACATT
AATTGCGTTGCGCTCACTGCCCGCTTTCCAGTCGGGAAACCTGTCGTGCCAGCGGATCCGCATCTCAATT
AGTCAGCAACCATAGTCCCGCCCCTAACTCCGCCCATCCCGCCCCTAACTCCGCCCAGTTCCGCCCATTC
TCCGCCCCATGGCTGACTAATTTTTTTTATTTATGCAGAGGCCGAGGCCGCCTCGGCCTCTGAGCTATTC
CAGAAGTAGTGAGGAGGCTTTTTTGGAGGCCTAGGCTTTTGCAAAAAGCTAACTTGTTTATTGCAGCTTA
TAATGGTTACAAATAAAGCAATAGCATCACAAATTTCACAAATAAAGCATTTTTTTCACTGCATTCTAGT
TGTGGTTTGTCCAAACTCATCAATGTATCTTATCATGTCTGGATCCGCTGCATTAATGAATCGGCCAACG
CGCGGGGAGAGGCGGTTTGCGTATTGGGCGCTCTTCCGCTTCCTCGCTCACTGACTCGCTGCGCTCGGTC
GTTCGGCTGCGGCGAGCGGTATCAGCTCACTCAAAGGCGGTAATACGGTTATCCACAGAATCAGGGGATA
ACGCAGGAAAGAACATGTGAGCAAAAGGCCAGCAAAAGGCCAGGAACCGTAAAAAGGCCGCGTTGCTGGC
GTTTTTCCATAGGCTCCGCCCCCCTGACGAGCATCACAAAAATCGACGCTCAAGTCAGAGGTGGCGAAAC
CCGACAGGACTATAAAGATACCAGGCGTTTCCCCCTGGAAGCTCCCTCGTGCGCTCTCCTGTTCCGACCC
TGCCGCTTACCGGATACCTGTCCGCCTTTCTCCCTTCGGGAAGCGTGGCGCTTTCTCAATGCTCACGCTG
TAGGTATCTCAGTTCGGTGTAGGTCGTTCGCTCCAAGCTGGGCTGTGTGCACGAACCCCCCGTTCAGCCC
GACCGCTGCGCCTTATCCGGTAACTATCGTCTTGAGTCCAACCCGGTAAGACACGACTTATCGCCACTGG
CAGCAGCCACTGGTAACAGGATTAGCAGAGCGAGGTATGTAGGCGGTGCTACAGAGTTCTTGAAGTGGTG
GCCTAACTACGGCTACACTAGAAGGACAGTATTTGGTATCTGCGCTCTGCTGAAGCCAGTTACCTTCGGA
AAAAGAGTTGGTAGCTCTTGATCCGGCAAACAAACCACCGCTGGTAGCGGTGGTTTTTTTGTTTGCAAGC
AGCAGATTACGCGCAGAAAAAAAGGATCTCAAGAAGATCCTTTGATCTTTTCTACGGGGTCTGACGCTCA
GTGGAACGAAAACTCACGTTAAGGGATTTTGGTCATGAGATTATCAAAAAGGATCTTCACCTAGATCCTT
TTAAATTAAAAATGAAGTTTTAAATCAATCTAAAGTATATATGAGTAAACTTGGTCTGACAGTTACCAAT
GCTTAATCAGTGAGGCACCTATCTCAGCGATCTGTCTATTTCGTTCATCCATAGTTGCCTGACTCCCCGT
CGTGTAGATAACTACGATACGGGAGGGCTTACCATCTGGCCCCAGTGCTGCAATGATACCGCGAGACCCA
CGCTCACCGGCTCCAGATTTATCAGCAATAAACCAGCCAGCCGGAAGGGCCGAGCGCAGAAGTGGTCCTG
CAACTTTATCCGCCTCCATCCAGTCTATTAATTGTTGCCGGGAAGCTAGAGTAAGTAGTTCGCCAGTTAA
TAGTTTGCGCAACGTTGTTGCCATTGCTACAGGCATCGTGGTGTCACGCTCGTCGTTTGGTATGGCTTCA
TTCAGCTCCGGTTCCCAACGATCAAGGCGAGTTACATGATCCCCCATGTTGTGCAAAAAAGCGGTTAGCT
CCTTCGGTCCTCCGATCGTTGTCAGAAGTAAGTTGGCCGCAGTGTTATCACTCATGGTTATGGCAGCACT
GCATAATTCTCTTACTGTCATGCCATCCGTAAGATGCTTTTCTGTGACTGGTGAGTACTCAACCAAGTCA
TTCTGAGAATAGTGTATGCGGCGACCGAGTTGCTCTTGCCCGGCGTCAATACGGGATAATACCGCGCCAC
ATAGCAGAACTTTAAAAGTGCTCATCATTGGAAAACGTTCTTCGGGGCGAAAACTCTCAAGGATCTTACC
GCTGTTGAGATCCAGTTCGATGTAACCCACTCGTGCACCCAACTGATCTTCAGCATCTTTTACTTTCACC
AGCGTTTCTGGGTGAGCAAAAACAGGAAGGCAAAATGCCGCAAAAAAGGGAATAAGGGCGACACGGAAAT
GTTGAATACTCATACTCTTCCTTTTTCAATATTATTGAAGCATTTATCAGGGTTATTGTCTCATGAGCGG
ATACATATTTGAATGTATTTAGAAAAATAAACAAATAGGGGTTCCGCGCACATTTCCCCGAAAAGTGCCA
CCTG
Features (pLannotate 1.2.2; 26 found; start..end, strand, type, name):
      4..383     +  enhancer       CMV enhancer: human cytomegalovirus immediate early enhancer
    386..661     +  promoter       chicken β-actin promoter: No description available
    662..1670    +  intron         chimeric intron: chimera between introns from chicken β-actin and rabbit β-globin
   1668..1724    +  CDS            HBB (fragment): HBB_LEPEU - Experimental evidence at protein level: Swiss-Prot protein existence level 1. Involved in oxygen transport from the lung to the various peripheral tissues. From Lepus europaeus (European hare).
   1724..1740    +  misc_feature   MCS (fragment): multiple cloning site
   2003..3073    +  CDS            GLRA1 (fragment): GLRA1_BOVIN - Experimental evidence at protein level: Swiss-Prot protein existence level 1. Glycine receptors are ligand-gated chloride channels. Channel opening is triggered by extracellular glycine. Channel opening is also triggered by taurine and beta-alanine. Channel characteristics depend on the subunit composition; heteropentameric channels are activated by lower glycine levels and display faster desensitization (By similarity). Plays an important role in the down-regulation of neuronal excitability (PubMed:11178872). Contributes to the generation of inhibitory postsynaptic currents. Cha
   3091..3111    -  promoter       chicken β-actin promoter (fragment): contains a 21-bp deletion relative to the standard chicken β-actin promoter
   3109..3694    +  misc_feature   IRES2: internal ribosome entry site (IRES) of the encephalomyocarditis virus (EMCV)
   3706..4423    +  CDS            mEGFP (fragment): enhanced GFP with monomerizing A206K mutation (Zacharias et al., 2002) mammalian codon-optimized
   4468..4600    +  intron         chimeric intron: chimera between introns from human β-globin and immunoglobulin heavy chain genes
   4609..5197    +  misc_feature   WPRE: woodchuck hepatitis virus posttranscriptional regulatory element
   5201..5217    +  misc_feature   MCS (fragment): pUC18/19 multiple cloning site
   5230..5341    +  polyA_signal   bGH poly(A) signal: bovine growth hormone polyadenylation signal
   5491..5562    +  CDS            HBB (fragment): HBB_PONPY - Experimental evidence at transcript level: Swiss-Prot protein existence level 2. Involved in oxygen transport from the lung to the various peripheral tissues. From Pongo pygmaeus (Bornean orangutan).
   5633..5688    +  polyA_signal   β-globin poly(A) signal: rabbit β-globin polyadenylation signal (Gil and Proudfoot, 1987)
   6071..6087    -  protein_bind   lac operator: The lac repressor binds to the lac operator to inhibit transcription in E. coli. This inhibition can be relieved by adding lactose or isopropyl-β-D-thiogalactopyranoside (IPTG). lac repressor encoded by lacI
   6095..6125    -  promoter       lac promoter: promoter for the E. coli lac operon
   6140..6161    -  protein_bind   CAP binding site: CAP binding activates transcription in the presence of cAMP. E. coli catabolite activator protein
   6174..6213    -  CDS            lacI (fragment): lac repressor; lacI; The lac repressor binds to the lac operator to inhibit transcription in E. coli. This inhibition can be relieved by adding lactose or isopropyl-β-D-thiogalactopyranoside (IPTG).
   6220..6242    +  promoter       SV40 promoter (fragment): SV40 enhancer and early promoter
   6266..6401    +  rep_origin     SV40 ori: SV40 origin of replication
   6421..6555    +  polyA_signal   SV40 poly(A) signal: SV40 polyadenylation signal
   6557..6611    -  CDS            lacI (fragment): lac repressor; lacI; The lac repressor binds to the lac operator to inhibit transcription in E. coli. This inhibition can be relieved by adding lactose or isopropyl-β-D-thiogalactopyranoside (IPTG).
   6794..7382    -  rep_origin     ori: high-copy-number ColE1/pMB1/pBR322/pUC origin of replication
   7553..8413    -  CDS            AmpR: β-lactamase; bla; confers resistance to ampicillin, carbenicillin, and related antibiotics
   8414..8518    -  promoter       AmpR promoter: bla
