>Addgene plasmid #119739 | pCAG PSAM4 GlyR IRES EGFP | addgene full sequence | sequence record 459522 | Addgene Partial NGS Result
GGTCGACATTGATTATTGACTAGTTATTAATAGTAATCAATTACGGGGTCATTAGTTCATAGCCCATATA
TGGAGTTCCGCGTTACATAACTTACGGTAAATGGCCCGCCTGGCTGACCGCCCAACGACCCCCGCCCATT
GACGTCAATAATGACGTATGTTCCCATAGTAACGCCAATAGGGACTTTCCATTGACGTCAATGGGTGGAG
TATTTACGGTAAACTGCCCACTTGGCAGTACATCAAGTGTATCATATGCCAAGTACGCCCCCTATTGACG
TCAATGACGGTAAATGGCCCGCCTGGCATTATGCCCAGTACATGACCTTATGGGACTTTCCTACTTGGCA
GTACATCTACGTATTAGTCATCGCTATTACCATGGTCGAGGTGAGCCCCACGTTCTGCTTCACTCTCCCC
ATCTCCCCCCCCTCCCCACCCCCAATTTTGTATTTATTTATTTTTTAATTATTTTGTGCAGCGATGGGGG
CGGGGGGGGGGGGGGSGCGCGCCRGGSGGGGSGGGGSGGGGSGRGGGGSGGGGSGGGGCGAGGCGGAGAG
GTGCGGCGGCAGCCAATCAGAGCGGCGCGCTCCGAAAGTTTCCTTTTATGGCGAGGCGGCGGCGGCGGCG
GCCCTATAAAAAGCGAAGCGCGCGGCGGGCGGGAGTCGCTGCGCGCTGCCTTCGCCCCGTGCCCCGCTCC
GCCGCCGCCTCGCGCCGCCCGCCCCGGCTCTGACTGACCGCGTTACTCCCACAGGTGAGCGGGCGGGACG
GCCCTTCTCCTCCGGGCTGTAATTAGCGCTTGGTTTAATGACGGCTTGTTTCTTTTCTGTGGCTGCGTGA
AAGCCTTGAGGGGCTCCGGGAGGGCCCTTTGTGCGGGGGGAGCGGCTCGGGGGGTGCGTGCGTGTGTGTG
TGCGTGGGGAGCGCCGCGTGCGGCTCCGCGCTGCCCGGCGGCTGTGAGCGCTGCGGGCGCGGCGCGGGGC
TTTGTGCGCTCCGCAGTGTGCGCGAGGGGAGCGCGGCCGGGGGCGGTGCCCCGCGGTGCGGGGGGGGCTG
CGAGGGGAACAAAGGCTGCGTGCGGGGTGTGTGCGTGGGGGGGTGAGCAGGGGGTGTGGGCGCGTCGGTC
GGGCTGCAACCCCCCCTGCACCCCCCTCCCCGAGTTGCTGAGCACGGCCCGGCTTCGGGTGCGGGGCTCC
GTACGGGGCGTGGCGCGGGGCTCGCCGTGCCGGGCGGGGGGTGGCGGCAGGTGGGGGTGCCGGGCGGGGC
GGGGCCGCCTCGGGCCGGGGAGGGCTCGGGGGAGGGGCGCGGCGGCCCCCGGAGCGCCGGCGGCTGTCGA
GGCGCGGCGAGCCGCAGCCATTGCCTTTTATGGTAATCGTGCGAGAGGGCGCAGGGACTTCCTTTGTCCC
AAATCTGTGCGGAGCCGAAATCTGGGAGGCGCCGCCGCACCCCCTCTAGCGGGCGCGGGGCGAAGCGGTG
CGGCGCCGGCAGGAAGGAAATGGGCGGGGAGGGCCTTCGTGCGTCGCCGCGCCGCCGTCCCCTTCTCCCT
CTCCAGCCTCGGGGCTGTCCGCGGGGGGACGGCTGCCTTCGGGGGGGACGGGGCAGGGCGGGGTTCGGCT
TCTGGCGTGTGACCGGCGGCTCTAGAGCCTCTGCTAACCATGTTCATGCCTTCTTCTTTTTCCTACAGCT
CCTGGGCAACGTGCTGGTTATTGTGCTGTCTCATCATTTTGGCAAAGAATTCGGTACCGCGGGCCCGGCG
CGCCAGCTGGATATCTCCGGACCCGGGCTAGCGCCACCATGCGCTGTTCTCCAGGCGGCGTGTGGCTCGC
CCTGGCTGCTTCCCTTCTGCACGTTAGCCTGCAGGGTGAGTTCCAGCGCAAACTGTATAAGGAGCTTGTT
AAGAATTATAACCCCCTGGAGCGGCCGGTCGCAAATGATTCCCAGCCACTGACAGTGTACTTCAGCCTCT
CCTTGCTGCAGATCATGGACGTGGATGAAAAGAACCAGGTGCTGACCACTAATATTTGGTTGCAGATGTC
CTGGACCGATCACTACTTGCAGTGGAATGTGAGCGAATACCCAGGTGTAAAGACTGTAAGATTCCCTGAC
GGCCAAATCTGGAAACCAGATATCCTGCTGTACAACAGCGCAGACGAAAGGTTTGATGCAACATTTCACA
CCAACGTGGGAGTCAATTCTTCAGGCCACTGCCTGTACCTGCCCCCTGGAATCTTCAAGTCCTCATGCTA
TATCGACGTCCGCTGGTTTCCCTTCGACGTCCAGCACTGCAAACTCAAATTCGGGAGCTGGAGCTACGGC
GGATGGAGCCTGGATCTGCAAATGCAGGAGGCTGACATCTCTGGTTACATCCCGAATGGGGAGTGGGACC
TTGTGGGAATCCCCGGTAAAAGAAGCGAGCGATTTTATGAATGCTGCAAAGAGCCCTTCCCAGATGTCAC
CTTCACAGTGACCATGCGGAGACGCATGGGTTATTATCTGATCCAAATGTATATCCCAAGCTTGCTTATA
GTGATTTTGTCATGGATCTCCTTCTGGATTAATATGGACGCCGCTCCAGCTAGGGTCGGACTGGGCATCA
CCACAGTGCTGACAATGACTACTCAGAGCTCAGGCAGCCGAGCCAGCTTGCCCAAGGTTTCTTACGTGAA
GGCCATCGATATCTGGATGGCTGTCTGCCTTCTGTTTGTCTTCAGCGCACTGCTGGAATACGCCGCTGTC
AATTTTGTGTCTCGACAGCATAAAGAGCTGTTGCGGTTCAGAAGAAAACGACGCCACCACAAAGAGGATG
AGGCAGGAGAAGGACGCTTCAACTTTAGCGCCTATGGTATGGGACCTGCTTGCCTCCAGGCTAAAGACGG
AATTTCCGTGAAGGGAGCCAACAATAGCAACACAACCAACCCACCCCCTGCTCCATCTAAGAGCCCGGAG
GAAATGCGCAAACTCTTTATTCAGAGAGCGAAAAAGATCGACAAAATCTCCCGGATCGGATTCCCCATGG
CTTTCCTGATTTTCAACATGTTTTATTGGATCATCTACAAGATTGTGCGAAGGGAGGACGTACACAACCA
GTAAGCGGCCGCAATTCCCCCCGCCCCCCCCCCCCCNNTCTCCCTCCCCCCCCCCTAACGTTACTGGCCG
AAGCCGCTTGGAATAAGGCCGGTGTGCGTTTGTCTATATGTTATTTTCCACCATATTGCCGTCTTTTGGC
AATGTGAGGGCCCGGAAACCTGGCCCTGTCTTCTTGACGAGCATTCCTAGGGGTCTTTCCCCTCTCGCCA
AAGGAATGCAAGGTCTGTTGAATGTCGTGAAGGAAGCAGTTCCTCTGGAAGCTTCTTGAAGACAAACAAC
GTCTGTAGCGACCCTTTGCAGGCAGCGGAACCCCCCACCTGGCGACAGGTGCCTCTGCGGCCAAAAGCCA
CGTGTATAAGATACACCTGCAAAGGCGGCACAACCCCAGTGCCACGTTGTGAGTTGGATAGTTGTGGAAA
GAGTCAAATGGCTCTCCTAAGCGTATTCAACAAGGGGCTGAAGGATGCCCAGAAGGTACCCCATTGTATG
GGATCTGATCTGGGGCCTCGGTGCACATGCTTTACATGTGTTTAGTCGAGGTTAAAAAAACGTCTAGGCC
CCCCGAACCACGGGGACGTGGTTTTCCTTTGAAAAACACGATGATAATATGGCCACAACCATGGGGGATC
CGGTGAGCAAGGGCGAGGAGCTGTTCACCGGGGTGGTGCCCATCCTGGTCGAGCTGGACGGCGACGTAAA
CGGCCACAAGTTCAGCGTGTCCGGCGAGGGCGAGGGCGATGCCACCTACGGCAAGCTGACCCTGAAGTTC
ATCTGCACCACCGGCAAGCTGCCCGTGCCCTGGCCCACCCTCGTGACCACCCTGACCTACGGCGTGCAGT
GCTTCAGCCGCTACCCCGACCACATGAAGCAGCACGACTTCTTCAAGTCCGCCATGCCCGAAGGCTACGT
CCAGGAGCGCACCATCTTCTTCAAGGACGACGGCAACTACAAGACCCGCGCCGAGGTGAAGTTCGAGGGC
GACACCCTGGTGAACCGCATCGAGCTGAAGGGCATCGACTTCAAGGAGGACGGCAACATCCTGGGGCACA
AGCTGGAGTACAACTACAACAGCCACAACGTCTATATCATGGCCGACAAGCAGAAGAACGGCATCAAGGT
GAACTTCAAGATCCGCCACAACATCGAGGACGGCAGCGTGCAGCTCGCCGACCACTACCAGCAGAACACC
CCCATCGGCGACGGCCCCGTGCTGCTGCCCGACAACCACTACCTGAGCACCCAGTCCAAGCTGAGCAAAG
ACCCCAACGAGAAGCGCGATCACATGGTCCTGCTGGAGTTCGTGACCGCCGCCGGGATCACTCTCGGCAT
GGACGAGCTGTACAAGTAATCTAGAGTCGAGGTACCGATGAATAGCTAAGGTCGAGGCCGCAGGTAAGTA
TCAAGGTTACAAGACAGGTTTAAGGAGACCAATAGAAACTGGGCTTGTCGAGACAGAGAAGACTCTTGCG
TTTCTGATAGGCACCTATTGGTCTTACTGACATCCACTTTGCCTTTCTCTCCACAGGTGTCGACAATCAA
CCTCTGGATTACAAAATTTGTGAAAGATTGACTGGTATTCTTAACTATGTTGCTCCTTTTACGCTATGTG
GATACGCTGCTTTAATGCCTTTGTATCATGCTATTGCTTCCCGTATGGCTTTCATTTTCTCCTCCTTGTA
TAAATCCTGGTTGCTGTCTCTTTATGAGGAGTTGTGGCCCGTTGTCAGGCAACGTGGCGTGGTGTGCACT
GTGTTTGCTGACGCAACCCCCACTGGTTGGGGCATTGCCACCACCTGTCAGCTCCTTTCCGGGACTTTCG
CTTTCCCCCTCCCTATTGCCACGGCGGAACTCATCGCCGCCTGCCTTGCCCGCTGCTGGACAGGGGCTCG
GCTGTTGGGCACTGACAATTCCGTGGTGTTGTCGGGGAAGCTGACGTCCTTTCCATGGCTGCTCGCCTGT
GTTGCCACCTGGATTCTGCGCGGGACGTCCTTCTGCTACGTCCCTTCGGCCCTCAATCCAGCGGACCTTC
CTTCCCGCGGCCTGCTGCCGGCTCTGCGGCCTCTTCCGCGTCTTCGCCTTCGCCCTCAGACGAGTCGGAT
CTCCCTTTGGGCCGCCTCCCCGCCTGGAATTCGAGCTCGGTACGATCAGCCTCGACTGTGCCTTCTAGTT
GCCAGCCATCTGTTGTTTGCCCCTCCCCCGTGCCTTCCTTGACCCTGGAAGGTGCCACTCCCACTGTCCT
TTCCTAATAAAATGAGGAAATTGCATCGCATTGTCTGAGTAGGTGTCATTCTATTCTGGGGGGTGGGGTG
GGGCAGGACAGCAAGGGGGAGGATTGGGAAGACAATAGCCCAGCTTTTGTTCCCTTTAGTGAGGGTTAAT
TGCGCGCTTGKCGKWRWMATKGTYATMSSYKWWTYCWSTCCTCAGGTGCAGGCTGCCTATCAGAAGGTGG
TGGCTGGTGTGGCCAATGCCCTGGCTCACAAATACCACTGAGATCTTTTTCCCTCTGCCAAAAATTATGG
GGACATCATGAAGCCCCTTGAGCATCTGACTTCTGGCTAATAAAGGAAATTTATTTTCATTGCAATAGTG
TGTTGGAATTTTTTGTGTCTCTCACTCGGAAGGACATATGGGAGGGCAAATCATTTAAAACATCAGAATG
AGTATTTGGTTTAGAGTTTGGCAACATATGCCCATATGCTGGCTGCCATGAACAAAGGTTGGCTATAAAG
AGGTCATCAGTATATGAAACAGCCCCCTGCTGTCCATTCCTTATTCCATAGAAAAGCCTTGACTTGAGGT
TAGATTTTTTTTATATTTTGTTTTGTGTTATTTTTTTCTTTAACATCCCTAAAATTTTCCTTACATGTTT
TACTAGCCAGATTTTTCCTCCTCTCCTGACTACTCCCAGTCATAGCTGTCCCTCTTCTCTTATGGAGATC
CCTCGACCTGCAGCCCAAGCTTGGCGTAATCATGGTCATAGCTGTTTCCTGTGTGAAATTGTTATCCGCT
CACAATTCCACACAACATACGAGCCGGAAGCATAAAGTGTAAAGCCTGGGGTGCCTAATGAGTGAGCTAA
CTCACATTAATTGCGTTGCGCTCACTGCCCGCTTTCCAGTCGGGAAACCTGTCGTGCCAGCGGATCCGCA
TCTCAATTAGTCAGCAACCATAGTCCCGCCCCTAACTCCGCCCATCCCGCCCCTAACTCCGCCCAGTTCC
GCCCATTCTCCGCCCCATGGCTGACTAATTTTTTTTATTTATGCAGAGGCCGAGGCCGCCTCGGCCTCTG
AGCTATTCCAGAAGTAGTGAGGAGGCTTTTTTGGAGGCCTAGGCTTTTGCAAAAAGCTAACTTGTTTATT
GCAGCTTATAATGGTTACAAATAAAGCAATAGCATCACAAATTTCACAAATAAAGCATTTTTTTCACTGC
ATTCTAGTTGTGGTTTGTCCAAACTCATCAATGTATCTTATCATGTCTGGATCCGCTGCATTAATGAATC
GGCCAACGCGCGGGGAGAGGCGGTTTGCGTATTGGGCGCTCTTCCGCTTCCTCGCTCACTGACTCGCTGC
GCTCGGTCGTTCGGCTGCGGCGAGCGGTATCAGCTCACTCAAAGGCGGTAATACGGTTATCCACAGAATC
AGGGGATAACGCAGGAAAGAACATGTGAGCAAAAGGCCAGCAAAAGGCCAGGAACCGTAAAAAGGCCGCG
TTGCTGGCGTTTTTCCATAGGCTCCGCCCCCCTGACGAGCATCACAAAAATCGACGCTCAAGTCAGAGGT
GGCGAAACCCGACAGGACTATAAAGATACCAGGCGTTTCCCCCTGGAAGCTCCCTCGTGCGCTCTCCTGT
TCCGACCCTGCCGCTTACCGGATACCTGTCCGCCTTTCTCCCTTCGGGAAGCGTGGCGCTTTCTCATAGC
TCACGCTGTAGGTATCTCAGTTCGGTGTAGGTCGTTCGCTCCAAGCTGGGCTGTGTGCACGAACCCCCCG
TTCAGCCCGACCGCTGCGCCTTATCCGGTAACTATCGTCTTGAGTCCAACCCGGTAAGACACGACTTATC
GCCACTGGCAGCAGCCACTGGTAACAGGATTAGCAGAGCGAGGTATGTAGGCGGTGCTACAGAGTTCTTG
AAGTGGTGGCCTAACTACGGCTACACTAGAAGAACAGTATTTGGTATCTGCGCTCTGCTGAAGCCAGTTA
CCTTCGGAAAAAGAGTTGGTAGCTCTTGATCCGGCAAACAAACCACCGCTGGTAGCGGTGGTTTTTTTGT
TTGCAAGCAGCAGATTACGCGCAGAAAAAAAGGATCTCAAGAAGATCCTTTGATCTTTTCTACGGGGTCT
GACGCTCAGTGGAACGAAAACTCACGTTAAGGGATTTTGGTCATGAGATTATCAAAAAGGATCTTCACCT
AGATCCTTTTAAATTAAAAATGAAGTTTTAAATCAATCTAAAGTATATATGAGTAAACTTGGTCTGACAG
TTACCAATGCTTAATCAGTGAGGCACCTATCTCAGCGATCTGTCTATTTCGTTCATCCATAGTTGCCTGA
CTCCCCGTCGTGTAGATAACTACGATACGGGAGGGCTTACCATCTGGCCCCAGTGCTGCAATGATACCGC
GAGACCCACGCTCACCGGCTCCAGATTTATCAGCAATAAACCAGCCAGCCGGAAGGGCCGAGCGCAGAAG
TGGTCCTGCAACTTTATCCGCCTCCATCCAGTCTATTAATTGTTGCCGGGAAGCTAGAGTAAGTAGTTCG
CCAGTTAATAGTTTGCGCAACGTTGTTGCCATTGCTACAGGCATCGTGGTGTCACGCTCGTCGTTTGGTA
TGGCTTCATTCAGCTCCGGTTCCCAACGATCAAGGCGAGTTACATGATCCCCCATGTTGTGCAAAAAAGC
GGTTAGCTCCTTCGGTCCTCCGATCGTTGTCAGAAGTAAGTTGGCCGCAGTGTTATCACTCATGGTTATG
GCAGCACTGCATAATTCTCTTACTGTCATGCCATCCGTAAGATGCTTTTCTGTGACTGGTGAGTACTCAA
CCAAGTCATTCTGAGAATAGTGTATGCGGCGACCGAGTTGCTCTTGCCCGGCGTCAATACGGGATAATAC
CGCGCCACATAGCAGAACTTTAAAAGTGCTCATCATTGGAAAACGTTCTTCGGGGCGAAAACTCTCAAGG
ATCTTACCGCTGTTGAGATCCAGTTCGATGTAACCCACTCGTGCACCCAACTGATCTTCAGCATCTTTTA
CTTTCACCAGCGTTTCTGGGTGAGCAAAAACAGGAAGGCAAAATGCCGCAAAAAAGGGAATAAGGGCGAC
ACGGAAATGTTGAATACTCATACTCTTCCTTTTTCAATATTATTGAAGCATTTATCAGGGTTATTGTCTC
ATGAGCGGATACATATTTGAATGTATTTAGAAAAATAAACAAATAGGGGTTCCGCGCACATTTCCCCGAA
AAGTGCCACCTG
Features (pLannotate 1.2.2; 27 found; start..end, strand, type, name):
      5..384     +  enhancer       CMV enhancer: human cytomegalovirus immediate early enhancer
    386..661     +  promoter       chicken β-actin promoter: No description available
    662..1678    +  intron         chimeric intron: chimera between introns from chicken β-actin and rabbit β-globin
   1676..1732    +  CDS            HBB (fragment): HBB_LEPEU - Experimental evidence at protein level: Swiss-Prot protein existence level 1. Involved in oxygen transport from the lung to the various peripheral tissues. From Lepus europaeus (European hare).
   1732..1748    +  misc_feature   MCS (fragment): multiple cloning site
   2011..3081    +  CDS            GLRA1 (fragment): GLRA1_BOVIN - Experimental evidence at protein level: Swiss-Prot protein existence level 1. Glycine receptors are ligand-gated chloride channels. Channel opening is triggered by extracellular glycine. Channel opening is also triggered by taurine and beta-alanine. Channel characteristics depend on the subunit composition; heteropentameric channels are activated by lower glycine levels and display faster desensitization (By similarity). Plays an important role in the down-regulation of neuronal excitability (PubMed:11178872). Contributes to the generation of inhibitory postsynaptic currents. Cha
   3099..3116    -  promoter       chicken β-actin promoter (fragment): contains a 21-bp deletion relative to the standard chicken β-actin promoter
   3119..3700    +  misc_feature   IRES2: internal ribosome entry site (IRES) of the encephalomyocarditis virus (EMCV)
   3712..4429    +  CDS            mEGFP (fragment): enhanced GFP with monomerizing A206K mutation (Zacharias et al., 2002) mammalian codon-optimized
   4474..4606    +  intron         chimeric intron: chimera between introns from human β-globin and immunoglobulin heavy chain genes
   4615..5203    +  misc_feature   WPRE: woodchuck hepatitis virus posttranscriptional regulatory element
   5207..5223    +  misc_feature   MCS (fragment): pUC18/19 multiple cloning site
   5236..5347    +  polyA_signal   bGH poly(A) signal: bovine growth hormone polyadenylation signal
   5443..5461    -  promoter       T3 promoter: promoter for bacteriophage T3 RNA polymerase
   5500..5568    +  CDS            HBB (fragment): HBB_PONPY - Experimental evidence at transcript level: Swiss-Prot protein existence level 2. Involved in oxygen transport from the lung to the various peripheral tissues. From Pongo pygmaeus (Bornean orangutan).
   5639..5694    +  polyA_signal   β-globin poly(A) signal: rabbit β-globin polyadenylation signal (Gil and Proudfoot, 1987)
   6079..6095    -  protein_bind   lac operator: The lac repressor binds to the lac operator to inhibit transcription in E. coli. This inhibition can be relieved by adding lactose or isopropyl-β-D-thiogalactopyranoside (IPTG). lac repressor encoded by lacI
   6103..6133    -  promoter       lac promoter: promoter for the E. coli lac operon
   6148..6169    -  protein_bind   CAP binding site: CAP binding activates transcription in the presence of cAMP. E. coli catabolite activator protein
   6182..6221    -  CDS            lacI (fragment): lac repressor; lacI; The lac repressor binds to the lac operator to inhibit transcription in E. coli. This inhibition can be relieved by adding lactose or isopropyl-β-D-thiogalactopyranoside (IPTG).
   6228..6250    +  promoter       SV40 promoter (fragment): SV40 enhancer and early promoter
   6274..6409    +  rep_origin     SV40 ori: SV40 origin of replication
   6429..6563    +  polyA_signal   SV40 poly(A) signal: SV40 polyadenylation signal
   6565..6619    -  CDS            lacI (fragment): lac repressor; lacI; The lac repressor binds to the lac operator to inhibit transcription in E. coli. This inhibition can be relieved by adding lactose or isopropyl-β-D-thiogalactopyranoside (IPTG).
   6802..7390    -  rep_origin     ori: high-copy-number ColE1/pMB1/pBR322/pUC origin of replication
   7561..8421    -  CDS            AmpR: β-lactamase; bla; confers resistance to ampicillin, carbenicillin, and related antibiotics
   8422..8526    -  promoter       AmpR promoter: bla
