>Addgene plasmid #119739 | pCAG PSAM4 GlyR IRES EGFP Sequencing Result | analyzer sequence | sequence record 232029
GGGGACGGCTGCCTTCGGGGGGGACGGGGCAGGGCGGGGTTCGGCTTCTGGCGTGTGACCGGCGGCTCTA
GAGCCTCTGCTAACCATGTTCATGCCTTCTTCTTTTTCCTACAGCTCCTGGGCAACGTGCTGGTTATTGT
GCTGTCTCATCATTTTGGCAAAGAATTCGGTACCGCGGGCCCGGCGCGCCAGCTGGATATCTCCGGACCC
GGGCTAGCGCCACCATGCGCTGTTCTCCAGGCGGCGTGTGGCTCGCCCTGGCTGCTTCCCTTCTGCACGT
TAGCCTGCAGGGTGAGTTCCAGCGCAAACTGTATAAGGAGCTTGTTAAGAATTATAACCCCCTGGAGCGG
CCGGTCGCAAATGATTCCCAGCCACTGACAGTGTACTTCAGCCTCTCCTTGCTGCAGATCATGGACGTGG
ATGAAAAGAACCAGGTGCTGACCACTAATATTTGGTTGCAGATGTCCTGGACCGATCACTACTTGCAGTG
GAATGTGAGCGAATACCCAGGTGTAAAGACTGTAAGATTCCCTGACGGCCAAATCTGGAAACCAGATATC
CTGCTGTACAACAGCGCAGACGAAAGGTTTGATGCAACATTTCACACCAACGTGGGAGTCAATTCTTCAG
GCCACTGCCTGTACCTGCCCCCTGGAATCTTCAAGTCCTCATGCTATATCGACGTCCGCTGGTTTCCCTT
CGACGTCCAGCACTGCAAACTCAAATTCGGGAGCTGGAGCTACGGCGGATGGAGCCTGGATCTGCAAATG
CAGGAGGCTGACATCTCTGGTTACATCCCGAATGGGGAGTGGGACCTTGTGGGAATCCCCGGTAAAAGAA
GCGAGCGATTTTATGAATGCTGCAAAGAGCCCTTCCCAGATGTCACCTTCACAGTGACCATGCGGAGACG
CATGGGTTATTATCTGATCCAAATGTATATCCCAAGCTTGCTTATAGTGATTTTGTCATGGATCTCCTTC
TGGATTAATATGGACGCCGCTCCAGCTAGGGTCGGACTGGGCATCACCACAGTGCTGACAATGACTACTC
AGAGCTCAGGCAGCCGAGCCAGCTTGCCCAAGGTTTCTTACGTGAAGGCCATCGATATCTGGATGGCTGT
CTGCCTTCTGTTTGTCTTCAGCGCACTGCTGGAATACGCCGCTGTCAATTTTGTGTCTCGACAGCATAAA
GAGCTGTTGCGGTTCAGAAGAAAACGACGCCACCACAAAGAGGATGAGGCAGGAGAAGGACGCTTCAACT
TTAGCGCCTATGGTATGGGACCTGCTTGCCTCCAGGCTAAAGACGGAATTTCCGTGAAGGGAGCCAACAA
TAGCAACACAACCAACCCACCCCCTGCTCCATCTAAGAGCCCGGAGGAAATGCGCAAACTCTTTATTCAG
AGAGCGAAAAAGATCGACAAAATCTCCCGGATCGGATTCCCCATGGCTTTCCTGATTTTCAACATGTTTT
ATTGGATCATCTACAAGATTGTGCGAAGGGAGGACGTACACAACCAGTAAGCGGCCGCAATTCCCCCCGC
CCCCCCCCCCCCTCTCCCTCCCCCCCCCCTAACGTTACTGGCCGAAGCCGCTTGGAATAAGGCCGGTGTG
CGTTTGTCTATATGTTATTTTCCACCATATTGCCGTCTTTTGGCAATGTGAGGGCCCGGAAACCTGGCCC
TGTCTTCTTGACGAGCATTCCTAGGGGTCTTTCCCCTCTCGCCAAAGGAATGCAAGGTCTGTTGAATGTC
GTGAAGGAAGCAGTTCCTCTGGAAGCTTCTTGAAGACAAACAACGTCTGTAGCGACCCTTTGCAGGCAGC
GGAACCCCCCACCTGGCGACAGGTGCCTCTGCGGCCAAAAGCCACGTGTATAAGATACACCTGCAAAGGC
GGCACAACCCCAGTGCCACGTTGTGAGTTGGATAGTTGTGGAAAGAGTCAAATGGCTCTCCTAAGCGTAT
TCAACAAGGGGCTGAAGGATGCCCAGAAGGTACCCCATTGTATGGGATCTGATCTGGGGCCTCGGTGCAC
ATGCTTTACATGTGTTTAGTCGAGGTTAAAAAAACGTCTAGGCCCCCCGAACCACGGGGACGTGGTTTTC
CTTTGAAAAACACGATGATAATATGGCCACAACCATGGGGGATCCGGTGAGCAAGGGCGAGGAGCTGTTC
ACCGGGGTGGTGCCCATCCTGGTCGAGCTGGACGGCGACGTAAACGGCCACAAGTTCAGCGTGTCCGGCG
AGGGCGAGGGCGATGCCACCTACGGCAAGCTGACCCTGAAGTTCATCTGCACCACCGGCAAGCTGCCCGT
GCCCTGGCCCACCCTCGTGACCACCCTGACCTACGGCGTGCAGTGCTTCAGCCGCTACCCCGACCACATG
AAGCAGCACGACTTCTTCAAGTCCGCCATGCCCGAAGGCTACGTCCAGGAGCGCACCATCTTCTTCAAGG
ACGACGGCAACTACAAGACCCGCGCCGAGGTGAAGTTCGAGGGCGACACCCTGGTGAACCGCATCGAGCT
GAAGGGCATCGACTTCAAGGAGGACGGCAACATCCTGGGGCACAAGCTGGAGTACAACTACAACAGCCAC
AACGTCTATATCATGGCCGACAAGCAGAAGAACGGCATCAAGGTGAACTTCAAGATCCGCCACAACATCG
AGGACGGCAGCGTGCAGCTCGCCGACCACTACCAGCAGAACACCCCCATCGGCGACGGCCCCGTGCTGCT
GCCCGACAACCACTACCTGAGCACCCAGTCCAAGCTGAGCAAAGACCCCAACGAGAAGCGCGATCACATG
GTCCTGCTGGAGTTCGTGACCGCCGCCGGGATCACTCTCGGCATGGACGAGCTGTACAAGTAATCTAGAG
TCGAGGTACCGATGAATAGCTAAGGTCGAGGCCGCAGGTAAGTATCAAGGTTACAAGACAGGTTTAAGGA
GACCAATAGAAACTGGGCTTGTCGAGACAGAGAAGACTCTTGCGTTTCTGATAGGCACCTATTGGTCTTA
CTGACATCCACTTTGCCTTTCTCTCCACAGGTGTCGACAATCAACCTCTGGATTACAAAATTTGTGAAAG
ATTGACTGGTATTCTTAACTATGTTGCTCCTTTTACGCTATGTGGATACGCTGCTTTAATGCCTTTGTAT
CATGCTATTGCTTCCCGTATGGCTTTCATTTTCTCCTCCTTGTATAAATCCTGGTTGCTGTCTCTTTATG
AGGAGTTGTGGCCCGTTGTCAGGCAACGTGGCGTGGTGTGCACTGTGTTTGCTGACGCAACCCCCACTGG
TTGGGGCATTGCCACCACCTGTCAGCTCCTTTCCGGGACTTTCGCTTTCCCCCTCCCTATTGCCACGGCG
GAACTCATCGCCGCCTGCCTTGCCCGCTGCTGGACAGGGGCTCGGCTGTTGGGCACTGACAATTCCGTGG
TGTTGTCGGGGAAGCTGACGTCCTTTCCATGGCTGCTCGCCTGTGTTGCCACCTGGATTCTGCGCGGGAC
GTCCTTCTGCTACGTCCCTTCGGCCCTCAATCCAGCGGACCTTCCTTCCCGCGGCCTGCTGCCGGCTCTG
CGGCCTCTTCCGCGTCTTCGCCTTCGCCCTCAGACGAGTCGGATCTCCCTTTGGGCCGCCTCCCCGCCTG
GAATTCGAGCTCGGTACGATCAGCCTCGACTGTGCCTTCTAGTTGCCAGCCATCTGTTGTTTGCCCCTCC
CCCGTGCCTTCCTTGACCCTGGAAGGTGCCACTCCCACTGTCCTTTCCTAATAAAATGAGGAAATTGCAT
CGCATTGTCTGAGTAGGTGTCATTCTATTCTGGGGGGTGGGGTGGGGCAGGACAGCAAGGGGGAGGATTG
GGAAGACAATAGCCCAGCTTTTGTTCCCTTTAGTGAGGGTTAATTGCGCGCTTGGCGTAATCATGGTCAT
AGCCKAATTCACTCCTCAGGTGCAGGCTGCCTATCAGAAGGTGGTGGCTGGTGTGGCCAATGCCCTGGCT
CACAAATACCACTGAGATCTTTTTCCCTCTGCCAAAAATTATGGGGACATCATGAAGCCCCTTGAGCATC
TGACTTCTGGCTAATAAAGGAAATTTATTTTCATTGCAATAGTGTGTTGGAATTTTTTGTGTCTCTCACT
CGGAAGGACATATGGGAGGGCAAATCATTTAAAACATCAGAATGAGTATTTGGTTTAGAGTTTGGCAACA
TATGCCCATATGCTGGCTGCCATGAACAAAGGTTGGCTATAAAGAGGTCATCAGTATATGAAACAGCCCC
CTGCTGTCCATTCCTTATTCCATAGAAAAGCCTTGACTTGAGGTTAGATTTTTTTTATATTTTGTTTTGT
GTTATTTTTTTCTTTAACATCCCTAAAATTTTCCTTACATGTTTTACTAGCCAGATTTTTCCTCCTCTCC
TGACTACTCCCAGTCATAGCTGTCCCTCTTCTCTTATGGAGATCCCTCGACCTGCAGCCCAAGCTTGGCG
TAATCATGGTCATAGCTGTTTCCTGTGTGAAATTGTTATCCGCTCACAATTCCACACAACATACGAGCCG
GAAGCATAAAGTGTAAAGCCTGGGGTGCCTAATGAGTGAGCTAACTCACATTAATTGCGTTGCGCTCACT
GCCCGCTTTCCAGTCGGGAAACCTGTCGTGCCAGCGGATCCGCATCTCAATTAGTCAGCAACCATAGTCC
CGCCCCTAACTCCGCCCATCCCGCCCCTAACTCCGCCCAGTTCCGCCCATTCTCCGCCCCATGGCTGACT
AATTTTTTTTATTTATGCAGAGGCCGAGGCCGCCTCGGCCTCTGAGCTATTCCAGAAGTAGTGAGGAGGC
TTTTTTGGAGGCCTAGGCTTTTGCAAAAAGCTAACTTGTTTATTGCAGCTTATAATGGTTACAAATAAAG
CAATAGCATCACAAATTTCACAAATAAAGCATTTTTTTCACTGCATTCTAGTTGTGGTTTGTCCAAACTC
ATCAATGTATCTTATCATGTCTGGATCCGCTGCATTAATGAATCGGCCAACGCGCGGGGAGAGGCGGTTT
GCGTATTGGGCGCTCTTCCGCTTCCTCGCTCACTGACTCGCTGCGCTCGGTCGTTCGGCTGCGGCGAGCG
GTATCAGCTCACTCAAAGGCGGTAATACGGTTATCCACAGAATCAGGGGATAACGCAGGAAAGAACATGT
GAGCAAAAGGCCAGCAAAAGGCCAGGAACCGTAAAAAGGCCGCGTTGCTGGCGTTTTTCCATAGGCTCCG
CCCCCCTGACGAGCATCACAAAAATCGACGCTCAAGTCAGAGGTGGCGAAACCCGACAGGACTATAAAGA
TACCAGGCGTTTCCCCCTGGAAGCTCCCTCGTGCGCTCTCCTGTTCCGACCCTGCCGCTTACCGGATACC
TGTCCGCCTTTCTCCCTTCGGGAAGCGTGGCGCTTTCTCATAGCTCACGCTGTAGGTATCTCAGTTCGGT
GTAGGTCGTTCGCTCCAAGCTGGGCTGTGTGCACGAACCCCCCGTTCAGCCCGACCGCTGCGCCTTATCC
GGTAACTATCGTCTTGAGTCCAACCCGGTAAGACACGACTTATCGCCACTGGCAGCAGCCACTGGTAACA
GGATTAGCAGAGCGAGGTATGTAGGCGGTGCTACAGAGTTCTTGAAGTGGTGGCCTAACTACGGCTACAC
TAGAAGAACAGTATTTGGTATCTGCGCTCTGCTGAAGCCAGTTACCTTCGGAAAAAGAGTTGGTAGCTCT
TGATCCGGCAAACAAACCACCGCTGGTAGCGGTGGTTTTTTTGTTTGCAAGCAGCAGATTACGCGCAGAA
AAAAAGGATCTCAAGAAGATCCTTTGATCTTTTCTACGGGGTCTGACGCTCAGTGGAACGAAAACTCACG
TTAAGGGATTTTGGTCATGAGATTATCAAAAAGGATCTTCACCTAGATCCTTTTAAATTAAAAATGAAGT
TTTAAATCAATCTAAAGTATATATGAGTAAACTTGGTCTGACAGTTACCAATGCTTAATCAGTGAGGCAC
CTATCTCAGCGATCTGTCTATTTCGTTCATCCATAGTTGCCTGACTCCCCGTCGTGTAGATAACTACGAT
ACGGGAGGGCTTACCATCTGGCCCCAGTGCTGCAATGATACCGCGAGACCCACGCTCACCGGCTCCAGAT
TTATCAGCAATAAACCAGCCAGCCGGAAGGGCCGAGCGCAGAAGTGGTCCTGCAACTTTATCCGCCTCCA
TCCAGTCTATTAATTGTTGCCGGGAAGCTAGAGTAAGTAGTTCGCCAGTTAATAGTTTGCGCAACGTTGT
TGCCATTGCTACAGGCATCGTGGTGTCACGCTCGTCGTTTGGTATGGCTTCATTCAGCTCCGGTTCCCAA
CGATCAAGGCGAGTTACATGATCCCCCATGTTGTGCAAAAAAGCGGTTAGCTCCTTCGGTCCTCCGATCG
TTGTCAGAAGTAAGTTGGCCGCAGTGTTATCACTCATGGTTATGGCAGCACTGCATAATTCTCTTACTGT
CATGCCATCCGTAAGATGCTTTTCTGTGACTGGTGAGTACTCAACCAAGTCATTCTGAGAATAGTGTATG
CGGCGACCGAGTTGCTCTTGCCCGGCGTCAATACGGGATAATACCGCGCCACATAGCAGAACTTTAAAAG
TGCTCATCATTGGAAAACGTTCTTCGGGGCGAAAACTCTCAAGGATCTTACCGCTGTTGAGATCCAGTTC
GATGTAACCCACTCGTGCACCCAACTGATCTTCAGCATCTTTTACTTTCACCAGCGTTTCTGGGTGAGCA
AAAACAGGAAGGCAAAATGCCGCAAAAAAGGGAATAAGGGCGACACGGAAATGTTGAATACTCATACTCT
TCCTTTTTCAATATTATTGAAGCATTTATCAGGGTTATTGTCTCATGAGCGGATACATATTTGAATGTAT
TTAGAAAAATAAACAAATAGGGGTTCCGCGCACATTTCCCCGAAAAGTGCCACCTGGTCGACATTGATTA
TTGACTAGTTATTAATAGTAATCAATTACGGGGTCATTAGTTCATAGCCCATATATGGAGTTCCGCGTTA
CATAACTTACGGTAAATGGCCCGCCTGGCTGACCGCCCAACGACCCCCGCCCATTGACGTCAATAATGAC
GTATGTTCCCATAGTAACGCCAATAGGGACTTTCCATTGACGTCAATGGGTGGAGTATTTACGGTAAACT
GCCCACTTGGCAGTACATCAAGTGTATCATATGCCAAGTACGCCCCCTATTGACGTCAATGACGGTAAAT
GGCCCGCCTGGCATTATGCCCAGTACATGACCTTATGGGACTTTCCTACTTGGCAGTACATCTACGTATT
AGTCATCGCTATTACCATGGTCGAGGTGAGCCCCACGTTCTGCTTCACTCTCCCCATCTCCCCCCCCTCC
CCACCCCCAATTTTGTATTTATTTATTTTTTAATTATTTTGTGCAGCGATGGGGGCGGGGGGGGGGGGGG
CGCGCGCC
Features (pLannotate 1.2.2; 26 found; start..end, strand, type, name):
      1..114     +  intron         chimeric intron (fragment): chimera between introns from chicken β-actin and rabbit β-globin
    112..168     +  CDS            HBB (fragment): HBB_LEPEU - Experimental evidence at protein level: Swiss-Prot protein existence level 1. Involved in oxygen transport from the lung to the various peripheral tissues. From Lepus europaeus (European hare).
    168..184     +  misc_feature   MCS (fragment): multiple cloning site
    447..1517    +  CDS            GLRA1 (fragment): GLRA1_BOVIN - Experimental evidence at protein level: Swiss-Prot protein existence level 1. Glycine receptors are ligand-gated chloride channels. Channel opening is triggered by extracellular glycine. Channel opening is also triggered by taurine and beta-alanine. Channel characteristics depend on the subunit composition; heteropentameric channels are activated by lower glycine levels and display faster desensitization (By similarity). Plays an important role in the down-regulation of neuronal excitability (PubMed:11178872). Contributes to the generation of inhibitory postsynaptic currents. Cha
   1549..2134    +  misc_feature   IRES2: internal ribosome entry site (IRES) of the encephalomyocarditis virus (EMCV)
   2146..2863    +  CDS            mEGFP (fragment): enhanced GFP with monomerizing A206K mutation (Zacharias et al., 2002) mammalian codon-optimized
   2908..3040    +  intron         chimeric intron: chimera between introns from human β-globin and immunoglobulin heavy chain genes
   3049..3637    +  misc_feature   WPRE: woodchuck hepatitis virus posttranscriptional regulatory element
   3641..3657    +  misc_feature   MCS (fragment): pUC18/19 multiple cloning site
   3670..3781    +  polyA_signal   bGH poly(A) signal: bovine growth hormone polyadenylation signal
   3877..3895    -  promoter       T3 promoter: promoter for bacteriophage T3 RNA polymerase
   3928..4002    +  CDS            HBB (fragment): HBB_PONPY - Experimental evidence at transcript level: Swiss-Prot protein existence level 2. Involved in oxygen transport from the lung to the various peripheral tissues. From Pongo pygmaeus (Bornean orangutan).
   4073..4128    +  polyA_signal   β-globin poly(A) signal: rabbit β-globin polyadenylation signal (Gil and Proudfoot, 1987)
   4513..4529    -  protein_bind   lac operator: The lac repressor binds to the lac operator to inhibit transcription in E. coli. This inhibition can be relieved by adding lactose or isopropyl-β-D-thiogalactopyranoside (IPTG). lac repressor encoded by lacI
   4537..4567    -  promoter       lac promoter: promoter for the E. coli lac operon
   4582..4603    -  protein_bind   CAP binding site: CAP binding activates transcription in the presence of cAMP. E. coli catabolite activator protein
   4616..4655    -  CDS            lacI (fragment): lac repressor; lacI; The lac repressor binds to the lac operator to inhibit transcription in E. coli. This inhibition can be relieved by adding lactose or isopropyl-β-D-thiogalactopyranoside (IPTG).
   4662..4684    +  promoter       SV40 promoter (fragment): SV40 enhancer and early promoter
   4708..4843    +  rep_origin     SV40 ori: SV40 origin of replication
   4863..4997    +  polyA_signal   SV40 poly(A) signal: SV40 polyadenylation signal
   4999..5053    -  CDS            lacI (fragment): lac repressor; lacI; The lac repressor binds to the lac operator to inhibit transcription in E. coli. This inhibition can be relieved by adding lactose or isopropyl-β-D-thiogalactopyranoside (IPTG).
   5236..5824    -  rep_origin     ori: high-copy-number ColE1/pMB1/pBR322/pUC origin of replication
   5995..6855    -  CDS            AmpR: β-lactamase; bla; confers resistance to ampicillin, carbenicillin, and related antibiotics
   6856..6960    -  promoter       AmpR promoter: bla
   6990..7369    +  enhancer       CMV enhancer: human cytomegalovirus immediate early enhancer
   7371..7497    +  promoter       chicken β-actin promoter (fragment): No description available
