[The description below was written by a language model from this plasmid's Addgene catalogue record and pLannotate feature annotations shown in this document.]
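Description:
pCAG PSAM4 GlyR IRES EGFP is a mammalian expression plasmid on the pCAG backbone, built for chemogenetic experiments. It is propagated in E. coli as a high-copy plasmid through a ColE1/pUC-type origin and selected with ampicillin via the β-lactamase gene. An SV40 origin is also annotated in the backbone, which could support episomal replication in cells that express large T antigen. Two sequence records, a depositor sequence and a repository NGS result, differ by only a few bases in length and give essentially the same feature map.

Expression is driven by the CAG promoter, made up of the CMV immediate-early enhancer, the chicken β-actin promoter and a chimeric β-actin/β-globin intron, which gives strong, broad expression in mammalian cells. The insert, cloned between NheI and NotI, encodes PSAM4-GlyR. This is a chimeric ligand-gated ion channel in which a modified ligand-binding domain from the human α7 nicotinic acetylcholine receptor (CHRNA7) carries the L131G, Q139L and Y217F mutations and is joined to the ion pore domain of the glycine receptor. The automated annotation detects only the glycine receptor α1-like portion, and the upstream α7-derived segment is left unannotated. Because glycine receptors conduct chloride, such a channel is generally used to inhibit neuronal activity when its cognate synthetic agonist is applied.

An EMCV IRES downstream of the channel allows EGFP to be translated from the same transcript, marking transfected cells. The software labels this reporter as an mEGFP fragment. A WPRE follows the reporter to enhance transcript expression, and bGH and rabbit β-globin polyadenylation signals follow it.
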