Addgene plasmid #119739: pCAG PSAM4 GlyR IRES EGFP
Purpose: Chemogenetics expression plasmid
Depositing lab: Scott Sternson. Depositing organization: HHMI, Janelia Research Campus. Publication: Ultrapotent chemogenetics for research and potential clinical applications. Magnus CJ, Lee PH, Bonaventura J, Zemla R, Gomez JL, Ramirez MH, Hu X, Galvan A, Basu J, Michaelides M, Sternson SM. Science. 2019 Mar 14. pii: science.aav5282. doi: 10.1126/science.aav5282. PubMed 30872534.
Backbone
  Vector backbone: pCAG
  Vector type: Mammalian Expression
Growth in bacteria
  Bacterial resistance: Ampicillin, 100 μg/mL
  Growth temperature: 37°C
  Growth strain: NEB Stable
  Copy number: High Copy
Gene/Insert
  Gene/Insert name: PSAM4 GlyR IRES eGFP
  Species: H. sapiens (human), Synthetic
  Mutation: L131G, Q139L, Y217F
  Entrez Gene: CHRNA7 (a.k.a. CHRNA7-2, NACHRA7, nAChR7)
  Promoter: CAG
  Cloning method: Restriction Enzyme; 5′ cloning site NheI (not destroyed); 3′ cloning site NotI (not destroyed)
  Sequencing primers: 5′ pCAG-F; 3′ IRES reverse
Terms and licenses: Academic/Nonprofit Terms; Industry Terms: Not Available to Industry
How to cite: pCAG PSAM4 GlyR IRES EGFP was a gift from Scott Sternson (Addgene plasmid # 119739 ; http://n2t.net/addgene:119739 ; RRID:Addgene_119739)
